>Addgene plasmid #19194 | pBS Calponin3 | addgene partial sequence | sequence record 24992 | T3 5'-GCAATTAACCCTCACTAAAGG-3'
ANGGNCTCCCGCGGTGGCGGCCGCTCTAGAACTAGTGGATCCCCCGGGCTGCAGGAATTCGGCACGAGGG
CGGACTCTCGCCTCAGCCCGCCGCAGTGAGCGCCCGCCGCCAGCGCCCCCAGGCAGCGGGGAGACCGCGG
ACATGACCCACTTCAACAAGGGGCCCTCTTACGGGCTCTCCGCCGAGGTCAAGAACAAGATTGCCCTGAA
GTATGATCCCCAGATAGAAGAAGACCTGCGTAACTGGATAGAAGAGGTTACAGGCCTGAGCATTGGTGCA
AACTTTCAGCTGGGGCTAAAAGATGGCATCATCTTATGCGAGCTTATAAATAAGCTGCAGCCAGGATCAG
TGAAGAAAATTAATCAATCAAAACTAAATTGGCACCAGCTGGAGAACATTGGGAATTTTATCAAAGCGAT
CCAAGTCTATGGCATGAAGCCACACGATATTTTTGAAGCCAATGATCTTTTTGAAAATGGAAATATGACT
CAAGTACAGACTACTCTCGTGGCACTAGCAGGTCTGGCAAAAACCAAAGGTTTTCATACTACAATTGATA
TTGGTGTCAAATATGCTGAGAAACAAGCACGAAGTTTTGATGCAGGAAAACTAAAAGCTGGTCAAAGTGT
AATTGGCCTACAGATGGGCACCAATAAGTGTGCCAGTCAGGCGGNCATGACTNCTTATGGAACTAGAAGA
CCNNTCTACGATCCAAAAATGCAAACTGATAAGCCATTTGACCAGNCAACAATCAGCCTCCGATGGGCAC
TAACAAAGGAGCCAGTCAG
