[The description below was written by a language model from this plasmid's Addgene catalogue record.]
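Description:
pBS Calponin3 is a small bacterial cloning plasmid built on the pBluescript phagemid backbone (about 3 kb without insert) that carries a chicken (Gallus gallus) Calponin 3 (CNN3) sequence. It is maintained as a high-copy plasmid in standard E. coli cloning strains under ampicillin selection. Although catalogued as a bacterial expression vector, pBluescript is mainly a general-purpose cloning and in vitro transcription vector. Its polylinker is flanked by opposing T3 and T7 phage RNA polymerase promoters, which is consistent with the T3 and T7 primers listed for sequencing the insert from its 5′ and 3′ ends.

The Calponin 3 fragment was inserted by restriction cloning between XhoI at the 5′ end and EcoRI at the 3′ end; the record does not say whether these sites remain intact. It also does not give the insert length or indicate whether the fragment is a full coding sequence or a partial cDNA, though the associated GenBank entry and the depositor's note labelling it a "probe" suggest an EST-type clone. No tags, reporters or eukaryotic regulatory elements are recorded.

The probe designation, together with an associated study on gene expression subdomains in the perichondrium and periosteum of developing skeletal elements, points to use as a template for making labelled riboprobes to detect CNN3 transcripts by in situ hybridization in chick tissue. With the flanking phage promoters, linearized plasmid can be transcribed in either direction to give antisense or sense control RNA. The record does not state which polymerase yields the antisense strand, so this should be checked against the insert orientation.
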