Addgene plasmid #19194: pBS Calponin3
Depositing lab: Cliff Tabin. Depositing organization: Harvard Medical School. Publication: Identification of unique molecular subdomains in the perichondrium and periosteum and their role in regulating gene expression in the underlying chondrocytes. Bandyopadhyay A, Kubilus JK, Crochiere ML, Linsenmayer TF, Tabin CJ. Dev Biol. 2008 Sep 1;321(1):162-74. doi: 10.1016/j.ydbio.2008.06.012. Epub 2008 Jun 16. PubMed 18602913.
Backbone
  Vector backbone: pBluescript
  Backbone manufacturer: Stratagene
  Backbone size w/o insert (bp): 3000
  Vector type: Bacterial Expression
Growth in bacteria
  Bacterial resistance: Ampicillin, 100 μg/mL
  Growth temperature: 37°C
  Growth strain: DH5alpha
  Copy number: High Copy
Gene/Insert
  Gene/Insert name: Calponin 3
  Species: G. gallus (chicken)
  GenBank ID: FG356186
  Entrez Gene: CNN3
  Cloning method: Restriction Enzyme; 5′ cloning site XhoI (unknown if destroyed); 3′ cloning site EcoRI (unknown if destroyed)
  Sequencing primers: 5′ T3; 3′ T7
Terms and licenses: Academic/Nonprofit Terms; Industry Terms: Not Available to Industry
Depositor comments: Probe 1_50
How to cite: pBS Calponin3 was a gift from Cliff Tabin (Addgene plasmid # 19194 ; http://n2t.net/addgene:19194 ; RRID:Addgene_19194)
